Addgene plasmid #153135: Flag-FOXL2
Purpose: Expression of Flag tagged human FOXL2 in mammalian cells
Depositing lab: Stefan Koch. Depositing organization: Linkopings Universitet. Publication: A uniform expression library for the exploration of FOX transcription factor biology. Moparthi L, Koch S. Differentiation. 2020 Sep - Oct;115:30-36. doi: 10.1016/j.diff.2020.08.002. Epub 2020 Aug 20. PubMed 32858261.
Backbone
  Vector backbone: pCS2+ N-flag
  Backbone size w/o insert (bp): 4131
  Vector type: Mammalian Expression
Growth in bacteria
  Bacterial resistance: Ampicillin, 100 μg/mL
  Growth temperature: 37°C
  Growth strain: DH5alpha
  Copy number: High Copy
Gene/Insert
  Gene/Insert name: human FOXL2
  Species: H. sapiens (human)
  Insert size (bp): 1125
  Entrez Gene: FOXL2 (a.k.a. BPES, BPES1, PFRK, PINTO, POF3)
  Promoter: CMV IE94
  Tag / fusion protein: Flag (N terminal on backbone)
  Cloning method: Restriction Enzyme; 5′ cloning site EcoRI (not destroyed); 3′ cloning site XhoI (not destroyed)
  Sequencing primers: 5′ SP6; 3′ EBV-rev
Terms and licenses: Academic/Nonprofit Terms; Industry Terms: Not Available to Industry
Depositor comments: Second amino acid methionine is removed
How to cite: Flag-FOXL2 was a gift from Stefan Koch (Addgene plasmid # 153135 ; http://n2t.net/addgene:153135 ; RRID:Addgene_153135)
