[The description below was written by a language model from this plasmid's Addgene catalogue record and pLannotate feature annotations shown in this document.]
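Description:
Flag-FOXL2 is a mammalian expression plasmid built on the pCS2+ N-flag backbone, carrying the human FOXL2 coding sequence (about 1.1 kb) cloned between EcoRI and XhoI sites that both remain intact. The sequenced construct is 5,249 nt. It is maintained in E. coli through a high-copy ColE1/pUC-type origin and selected with ampicillin via the β-lactamase gene and its own promoter. An f1 origin is also present, along with remnants of lac-derived sequences (lac promoter and operator, CAP site, lacZα and lacI fragments) inherited from the cloning vector lineage and not part of the expression unit.

Expression is driven by the simian cytomegalovirus IE94 enhancer/promoter, which reads across the plasmid's numbering origin into an SP6 promoter, a backbone-encoded N-terminal Flag epitope, the FOXL2 open reading frame, and finally an SV40 polyadenylation signal. The depositor notes that the second-amino-acid methionine has been removed, which presumably refers to the native FOXL2 start codon, so that translation begins at the tag. The SP6 promoter upstream of the tag is the standard pCS2+ arrangement that can permit in vitro transcription of sense RNA, while T7 and T3 promoter sequences lie in the opposite orientation downstream of the insert.

FOXL2 is a forkhead transcriptional regulator important for ovary differentiation and maintenance. The plasmid belongs to a uniform expression library of FOX family transcription factors, and it is intended for producing Flag-tagged FOXL2 in mammalian cells, where the epitope allows detection or pull-down with anti-Flag reagents.
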