Features (pLannotate 1.2.2; 16 found; start..end, strand, type, name):
     35..53      +  promoter       SP6 promoter: promoter for bacteriophage SP6 RNA polymerase
     94..110     +  CDS            FLAG (fragment): FLAG® epitope tag, followed by an enterokinase cleavage site
    139..1260    +  CDS            FOXL2: FOXL2_HUMAN - Experimental evidence at protein level: Swiss-Prot protein existence level 1. Transcriptional regulator. Critical factor essential for ovary differentiation and maintenance, and repression of the genetic program for somatic testis determination. Prevents trans- differentiation of ovary to testis through transcriptional repression of the Sertoli cell-promoting gene SOX9 (By similarity). Has apoptotic activity in ovarian cells. Suppresses ESR1-mediated transcription of PTGS2/COX2 stimulated by tamoxifen (By similarity). Is a regulator of CYP19 expression (By similarity). Participat
   1279..1296    -  promoter       T7 promoter (fragment): promoter for bacteriophage T7 RNA polymerase
   1301..1435    -  polyA_signal   SV40 poly(A) signal: SV40 polyadenylation signal
   1548..1566    -  promoter       T3 promoter: promoter for bacteriophage T3 RNA polymerase
   1611..1627    -  protein_bind   lac operator: The lac repressor binds to the lac operator to inhibit transcription in E. coli. This inhibition can be relieved by adding lactose or isopropyl-β-D-thiogalactopyranoside (IPTG). lac repressor encoded by lacI
   1635..1665    -  promoter       lac promoter: promoter for the E. coli lac operon
   1680..1701    -  protein_bind   CAP binding site: CAP binding activates transcription in the presence of cAMP. E. coli catabolite activator protein
   1714..1806    -  CDS            lacI (fragment): lac repressor; lacI; The lac repressor binds to the lac operator to inhibit transcription in E. coli. This inhibition can be relieved by adding lactose or isopropyl-β-D-thiogalactopyranoside (IPTG).
   1989..2577    -  rep_origin     ori: high-copy-number ColE1/pMB1/pBR322/pUC origin of replication
   2748..3608    -  CDS            AmpR: β-lactamase; bla; confers resistance to ampicillin, carbenicillin, and related antibiotics
   3609..3713    -  promoter       AmpR promoter: bla
   3766..4194    -  rep_origin     f1 ori (sequence partly withheld): f1 bacteriophage origin of replication; arrow indicates direction of (+) strand synthesis
   4199..4265    -  CDS            lacZα (fragment): LacZα fragment of β-galactosidase; lacZ fragment
   4272..5249    +  promoter       CMV IE94 promoter: enhancer/promoter region of simian cytomegalovirus major immediate early transcription unit IE94
>Addgene plasmid #153135 | Flag-FOXL2 | addgene full sequence | sequence record 299513 | Addgene NGS Result
CGCCATTCTGCCTGGGGACGTCGGAGCAAGCTTGATTTAGGTGACACTATAGAATACAAGCTACTTGTTC
TTTTTGCAGGATCAGCCACCATGGATTACAAGGACGACGACGATAAGGGATCCCATCGATTCGAATTCGC
CAGCTACCCCGAGCCCGAGGACGCGGCGGGGGCCCTGCTGGCCCCAGAGACCGGTCGCACAGTCAAGGAG
CCAGAAGGGCCGCCGCCGAGCCCAGGCAAGGGCGGTGGGGGTGGCGGCGGGACAGCCCCGGAGAAGCCGG
ACCCGGCGCAGAAGCCCCCGTACTCGTACGTGGCGCTCATCGCCATGGCGATCCGCGAGAGCGCGGAGAA
GAGGCTCACGCTGTCCGGCATCTACCAGTACATCATCGCGAAGTTCCCGTTCTACGAGAAGAATAAGAAG
GGCTGGCAAAATAGCATCCGCCACAACCTCAGCCTCAACGAGTGCTTCATCAAGGTGCCGCGCGAGGGCG
GCGGCGAGCGCAAGGGCAACTACTGGACGCTGGACCCGGCCTGCGAAGACATGTTCGAGAAGGGCAACTA
CCGGCGCCGCCGCCGCATGAAGAGGCCCTTCCGGCCGCCGCCCGCGCACTTCCAGCCCGGCAAGGGGCTC
TTCGGGGCCGGAGGCGCCGCAGGCGGGTGCGGCGTGGCGGGCGCCGGGGCCGACGGCTACGGCTACCTGG
CGCCCCCCAAGTACCTGCAGTCTGGCTTCCTCAACAACTCGTGGCCGCTACCGCAGCCTCCCTCACCCAT
GCCCTATGCCTCCTGCCAGATGGCGGCAGCCGCAGCGGCTGCAGCAGCTGCGGCTGCAGCCGCGGGCCCC
GGTAGCCCTGGCGCGGCCGCTGTGGTCAAGGGGCTGGCGGGCCCGGCCGCCTCGTACGGGCCGTACACAC
GCGTGCAGAGCATGGCGCTGCCCCCCGGCGTAGTGAACTCGTACAATGGCCTGGGAGGCCCGCCGGCCGC
ACCCCCGCCTCCGCCGCACCCCCACCCGCATCCGCACGCACACCATCTGCACGCGGCCGCCGCACCGCCG
CCTGCCCCACCGCACCACGGGGCCGCCGCGCCGCCGCCGGGCCAGCTCAGCCCTGCCAGCCCAGCCACCG
CCGCGCCCCCGGCGCCCGCGCCCACCAGTGCGCCGGGCCTGCAGTTCGCTTGTGCCCGGCAGCCCGAGCT
CGCCATGATGCATTGCTCTTACTGGGACCACGACAGCAAGACCGGCGCGCTGCATTCGCGCCTCGATCTC
TGACTCGAGCCTCTAGAACTATAGTGAGTCGTATTACGTAGATCCAGACATGATAAGATACATTGATGAG
TTTGGACAAACCACAACTAGAATGCAGTGAAAAAAATGCTTTATTTGTGAAATTTGTGATGCTATTGCTT
TATTTGTAACCATTATAAGCTGCAATAAACAAGTTAACAACAACAATTGCATTCATTTTATGTTTCAGGT
TCAGGGGGAGGTGTGGGAGGTTTTTTAATTCGCGGCCGCGGCGCCAATGCATTGGGCCCGGTACCCAGCT
TTTGTTCCCTTTAGTGAGGGTTAATTGCGCGCTTGGCGTAATCATGGTCATAGCTGTTTCCTGTGTGAAA
TTGTTATCCGCTCACAATTCCACACAACATACGAGCCGGGAGCATAAAGTGTAAAGCCTGGGGTGCCTAA
TGAGTGAGCTAACTCACATTAATTGCGTTGCGCTCACTGCCCGCTTTCCAGTCGGGAAACCTGTCGTGCC
AGCTGCATTAATGAATCGGCCAACGCGCGGGGAGAGGCGGTTTGCGTATTGGGCGCTCTTCCGCTTCCTC
GCTCACTGACTCGCTGCGCTCGGTCGTTCGGCTGCGGCGAGCGGTATCAGCTCACTCAAAGGCGGTAATA
CGGTTATCCACAGAATCAGGGGATAACGCAGGAAAGAACATGTGAGCAAAAGGCCAGCAAAAGGCCAGGA
ACCGTAAAAAGGCCGCGTTGCTGGCGTTTTTCCATAGGCTCCGCCCCCCTGACGAGCATCACAAAAATCG
ACGCTCAAGTCAGAGGTGGCGAAACCCGACAGGACTATAAAGATACCAGGCGTTTCCCCCTGGAAGCTCC
CTCGTGCGCTCTCCTGTTCCGACCCTGCCGCTTACCGGATACCTGTCCGCCTTTCTCCCTTCGGGAAGCG
TGGCGCTTTCTCATAGCTCACGCTGTAGGTATCTCAGTTCGGTGTAGGTCGTTCGCTCCAAGCTGGGCTG
TGTGCACGAACCCCCCGTTCAGCCCGACCGCTGCGCCTTATCCGGTAACTATCGTCTTGAGTCCAACCCG
GTAAGACACGACTTATCGCCACTGGCAGCAGCCACTGGTAACAGGATTAGCAGAGCGAGGTATGTAGGCG
GTGCTACAGAGTTCTTGAAGTGGTGGCCTAACTACGGCTACACTAGAAGAACAGTATTTGGTATCTGCGC
TCTGCTGAAGCCAGTTACCTTCGGAAAAAGAGTTGGTAGCTCTTGATCCGGCAAACAAACCACCGCTGGT
AGCGGTGGTTTTTTTGTTTGCAAGCAGCAGATTACGCGCAGAAAAAAAGGATCTCAAGAAGATCCTTTGA
TCTTTTCTACGGGGTCTGACGCTCAGTGGAACGAAAACTCACGTTAAGGGATTTTGGTCATGAGATTATC
AAAAAGGATCTTCACCTAGATCCTTTTAAATTAAAAATGAAGTTTTAAATCAATCTAAAGTATATATGAG
TAAACTTGGTCTGACAGTTACCAATGCTTAATCAGTGAGGCACCTATCTCAGCGATCTGTCTATTTCGTT
CATCCATAGTTGCCTGACTCCCCGTCGTGTAGATAACTACGATACGGGAGGGCTTACCATCTGGCCCCAG
TGCTGCAATGATACCGCGAGACCCACGCTCACCGGCTCCAGATTTATCAGCAATAAACCAGCCAGCCGGA
AGGGCCGAGCGCAGAAGTGGTCCTGCAACTTTATCCGCCTCCATCCAGTCTATTAATTGTTGCCGGGAAG
CTAGAGTAAGTAGTTCGCCAGTTAATAGTTTGCGCAACGTTGTTGCCATTGCTACAGGCATCGTGGTGTC
ACGCTCGTCGTTTGGTATGGCTTCATTCAGCTCCGGTTCCCAACGATCAAGGCGAGTTACATGATCCCCC
ATGTTGTGCAAAAAAGCGGTTAGCTCCTTCGGTCCTCCGATCGTTGTCAGAAGTAAGTTGGCCGCAGTGT
TATCACTCATGGTTATGGCAGCACTGCATAATTCTCTTACTGTCATGCCATCCGTAAGATGCTTTTCTGT
GACTGGTGAGTACTCAACCAAGTCATTCTGAGAATAGTGTATGCGGCGACCGAGTTGCTCTTGCCCGGCG
TCAATACGGGATAATACCGCGCCACATAGCAGAACTTTAAAAGTGCTCATCATTGGAAAACGTTCTTCGG
GGCGAAAACTCTCAAGGATCTTACCGCTGTTGAGATCCAGTTCGATGTAACCCACTCGTGCACCCAACTG
ATCTTCAGCATCTTTTACTTTCACCAGCGTTTCTGGGTGAGCAAAAACAGGAAGGCAAAATGCCGCAAAA
AAGGGAATAAGGGCGACACGGAAATGTTGAATACTCATACTCTTCCTTTTTCAATATTATTGAAGCATTT
ATCAGGGTTATTGTCTCATGAGCGGATACATATTTGAATGTATTTAGAAAAATAAACAAATAGGGGTTCC
GCGCACATTTCCCCGAAAAGTGCCACCTAAATTGTAAGCGTTAATATTTTGTTAAAATTCGCGTTAAATT
TTTGTTAAATCAGCTCATTTTTTAACCAATAGGCCGAAATCGGCAAAATCCCTTATAAATCAAAAGAATA
GACCGAGATAGGGT
[37 nt withheld, positions 3865-3901]
AAAGAACGTGGACTCCAACGTCAAAGG
[49 nt withheld, positions 3929-3977]
T
[91 nt withheld, positions 3979-4069]
G
[124 nt withheld, positions 4071-4194]
CCCATTCGCCATTCAGGCTGCGCAACTGTTGGGAAGGGCGATCGGTGCGGGCCTCTTCGCTATTACGCCA
GTCGACCGCCAATTCAATATGGCGTATATGGACTCATGCCAATTCAATATGGTGGATCTGGACCTGTGCC
AATTCAATATGGCGTATATGGACTCGTGCCAATTCAATATGGTGGATCTGGACCCCAGCCAATTCAATAT
GGCGGACTTGGCACCATGCCAATTCAATATGGCGGACCTGGCACTGTGCCAACTGGGGAGGGGTCTACTT
GGCACGGTGCCAAGTTTGAGGAGGGGTCTTGGCCCTGTGCCAAGTCCGCCATATTGAATTGGCATGGTGC
CAATAATGGCGGCCATATTGGCTATATGCCAGGATCAATATATAGGCAATATCCAATATGGCCCTATGCC
AATATGGCTATTGGCCAGGTTCAATACTATGTATTGGCCCTATGCCATATAGTATTCCATATATGGGTTT
TCCTATTGACGTAGATAGCCCCTCCCAATGGGCGGTCCCATATACCATATATGGGGCTTCCTAATACCGC
CCATAGCCACTCCCCCATTGACGTCAATGGTCTCTATATATGGTCTTTCCTATTGACGTCATATGGGCGG
TCCTATTGACGTATATGGCGCCTCCCCCATTGACGTCAATTACGGTAAATGGCCCGCCTGGCTCAATGCC
CATTGACGTCAATAGGACCACCCACCATTGACGTCAATGGGATGGCTCATTGCCCATTCATATCCGTTCT
CACGCCCCCTATTGACGTCAATGACGGTAAATGGCCCACTTGGCAGTACATCAATATCTATTAATAGTAA
CTTGGCAAGTACATTACTATTGGAAGTACGCCAGGGTACATTGGCAGTACTCCCATTGACGTCAATGGCG
GTAAATGGCCCGCGATGGCTGCCAAGTACATCCCCATTGACGTCAATGGGGAGGGGCAATGACGCAAATG
GGCGTTCCATTGACGTAAATGGGCGGTAGGCGTGCCTAATGGGAGGTCTATATAAGCAATGCTCGTTTAG
GGAAC
