>Addgene plasmid #153135 | Flag-FOXL2 | depositor partial sequence | sequence record 296330 | hFOXL2 gene sequence
ATGGCCAGCTACCCCGAGCCCGAGGACGCGGCGGGGGCCCTGCTGGCCCCAGAGACCGGTCGCACAGTCA
AGGAGCCAGAAGGGCCGCCGCCGAGCCCAGGCAAGGGCGGTGGGGGTGGCGGCGGGACAGCCCCGGAGAA
GCCGGACCCGGCGCAGAAGCCCCCGTACTCGTACGTGGCGCTCATCGCCATGGCGATCCGCGAGAGCGCG
GAGAAGAGGCTCACGCTGTCCGGCATCTACCAGTACATCATCGCGAAGTTCCCGTTCTACGAGAAGAATA
AGAAGGGCTGGCAAAATAGCATCCGCCACAACCTCAGCCTCAACGAGTGCTTCATCAAGGTGCCGCGCGA
GGGCGGCGGCGAGCGCAAGGGCAACTACTGGACGCTGGACCCGGCCTGCGAAGACATGTTCGAGAAGGGC
AACTACCGGCGCCGCCGCCGCATGAAGAGGCCCTTCCGGCCGCCGCCCGCGCACTTCCAGCCCGGCAAGG
GGCTCTTCGGGGCCGGAGGCGCCGCAGGCGGGTGCGGCGTGGCGGGCGCCGGGGCCGACGGCTACGGCTA
CCTGGCGCCCCCCAAGTACCTGCAGTCTGGCTTCCTCAACAACTCGTGGCCGCTACCGCAGCCTCCCTCA
CCCATGCCCTATGCCTCCTGCCAGATGGCGGCAGCCGCAGCGGCTGCAGCAGCTGCGGCTGCAGCCGCGG
GCCCCGGTAGCCCTGGCGCGGCCGCTGTGGTCAAGGGGCTGGCGGGCCCGGCCGCCTCGTACGGGCCGTA
CACACGCGTGCAGAGCATGGCGCTGCCCCCCGGCGTAGTGAACTCGTACAATGGCCTGGGAGGCCCGCCG
GCCGCACCCCCGCCTCCGCCGCACCCCCACCCGCATCCGCACGCACACCATCTGCACGCGGCCGCCGCAC
CGCCGCCTGCCCCACCGCACCACGGGGCCGCCGCGCCGCCGCCGGGCCAGCTCAGCCCTGCCAGCCCAGC
CACCGCCGCGCCCCCGGCGCCCGCGCCCACCAGTGCGCCGGGCCTGCAGTTCGCTTGTGCCCGGCAGCCC
GAGCTCGCCATGATGCATTGCTCTTACTGGGACCACGACAGCAAGACCGGCGCGCTGCATTCGCGCCTCG
ATCTCTGA
